Addgene plasmid #83834: pPJ173(JPUB_006777)
Purpose: Carries NEW operon 10 final
Depositing lab: Harry Beller. Depositing organization: Lawrence Berkeley National Laboratory. Publication: Investigation of Proposed Ladderane Biosynthetic Genes from Anammox Bacteria by Heterologous Expression in E. coli. Javidpour P, Deutsch S, Mutalik VK, Hillson NJ, Petzold CJ, Keasling JD, Beller HR. PLoS One. 2016 Mar 14;11(3):e0151087. doi: 10.1371/journal.pone.0151087. eCollection 2016. PONE-D-16-02052 PubMed 26975050.
Backbone
  Vector backbone: pBbE0k backbone (colE1 ori, kanR)
  Selectable markers: Kan
Growth in bacteria
  Bacterial resistance: Kanamycin, 50 μg/mL
  Growth temperature: 37°C
  Growth strain: DH5alpha
  Growth instructions: Medium Copy
  Copy number: Unknown
Gene/Insert 1
  Gene/Insert name: Kuste3336 (alt name: Phyotene desaturase)
  Insert size (bp): 1455
  Promoter: op10_BsaI_3336_for
  Cloning method: Gibson Cloning
  Sequencing primers: 5′ aattccgaattcatgagatctggatcggtctcaatgaaagattttgatgtgattgttatcgg
Gene/Insert 2
  Gene/Insert name: Kuste3339 (alt name: FabZ)
  Insert size (bp): 441
  Promoter: op10_3339_for
  Cloning method: Gibson Cloning
  Sequencing primers: 5′ catttaaaggaggttttctaatgaaaaaagcctttccaagtcc
Gene/Insert 3
  Gene/Insert name: Kuste3341 (alt name: FabG)
  Insert size (bp): 720
  Promoter: op10_3341_for
  Cloning method: Gibson Cloning
  Sequencing primers: 5′ cattaaaggtaccacctaaaggaggttttctaatgctggttacgggtggtag
Terms and licenses: Academic/Nonprofit Terms; Industry Terms: Not Available to Industry
How to cite: pPJ173(JPUB_006777) was a gift from Harry Beller (Addgene plasmid # 83834 ; http://n2t.net/addgene:83834 ; RRID:Addgene_83834)
