[The description below was written by a language model from this plasmid's Addgene catalogue record and pLannotate feature annotations shown in this document.]
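Description:
pPJ173(JPUB_006777) is a bacterial plasmid built on a BglBrick-style pBbE0k backbone and recorded as carrying the final version of "operon 10", a synthetic gene cluster assembled by Gibson cloning for a study of proposed ladderane lipid biosynthetic genes from anammox bacteria expressed heterologously in E. coli. It is selected with kanamycin through the Tn5-derived neo (nptII) gene, which is followed by a lambda t0 terminator. The catalogue entry describes the origin as ColE1. The automated annotation of the 4,733 nt depositor sequence instead labels the origin region as p15A, with a small RSF-like fragment beside it. These origins are related, so the call may reflect sequence similarity, but the record does not resolve the discrepancy.

The payload comprises three open reading frames named by their Kuste locus tags: Kuste3336, a putative phytoene desaturase of about 1.46 kb; Kuste3339, a FabZ-type dehydratase homologue of 441 bp; and Kuste3341, a FabG-type ketoacyl-ACP reductase homologue of 720 bp. The feature table detects only the last of these, through homology to a bacterial FabG. The other two genes presumably occupy the unannotated stretch upstream. The very short SNAP-tag hit in that region is almost certainly spurious.

No real promoter is stated, because the catalogue "promoter" fields contain primer names. The only promoter-like feature is a 23 nt PLtetO-1 fragment, which is unlikely to be functional. The "0" in the backbone name would fit a promoterless vector, so this plasmid may serve as an operon-carrying assembly intermediate or parts donor rather than a stand-alone expression construct, although the record does not say so.
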