Features (pLannotate 1.2.2; 8 found; start..end, strand, type, name):
      7..62      -  rep_origin     RSF ori (fragment): Plasmids containing the RSF 1030 origin of replication can be propagated in E. coli cells that contain additional plasmids with compatible origins.
    150..695     -  rep_origin     p15A ori: Plasmids containing the medium-copy-number p15A origin of replication can be propagated in E. coli cells that contain a second plasmid with the ColE1 origin.
    809..903     -  terminator     lambda t0 terminator: transcription terminator from phage lambda
    937..1728    -  CDS            neo: KKA2_KLEPN - Also known as kan, nptII. Experimental evidence at protein level: Swiss-Prot protein existence level 1. Resistance to kanamycin, neomycin, paromomycin, ribostamycin, butirosin and gentamicin B. From Klebsiella pneumoniae.
   1760..1864    -  CDS            tnpA (fragment): TN5P_ECOLX - Also known as tnp. Experimental evidence at protein level: Swiss-Prot protein existence level 1. Mediates transposition of transposon Tn5 by a 'cut and paste' mechanism. First, the monomeric transposase binds the 19 bp inverted DNA repeats flanking the transposon. Then, dimerization of the DNA- bound transposase creates a synaptic DNA complex. After nicking of the first DNA strand, excision of the transposon proceeds through a series of intermediates. The transposase then mediates the insertion of the transposon at a new site by strand transfer. The activity of the wild- type tran
   1910..1932    +  promoter       PLtetO-1 promoter (fragment): modified phage lambda PL promoter with tet operator sites (Lutz and Bujard, 1997)
   2420..2436    +  CDS            SNAP-tag® (fragment): human O6-alkylguanine-DNA-alkyltransferase variant that forms covalent bonds with benzylguanine derivatives optimized for bacterial expression
   3907..4617    +  CDS            fabG: FABG_THEMA - Protein inferred from homology: Swiss-Prot protein existence level 3. Catalyzes the NADPH-dependent reduction of beta-ketoacyl-ACP substrates to beta-hydroxyacyl-ACP products, the first reductive step in the elongation cycle of fatty acid biosynthesis. From Thermotoga maritima (strain ATCC 43589 / DSM 3109 / JCM 10099 / NBRC 100826 / MSB8).
>Addgene plasmid #83834 | pPJ173(JPUB_006777) | depositor full sequence | sequence record 160169 | pPJ173(JPUB_006777) sequence 4733 bps
GATATATTCCGCTTCCTCGCTCACTGACTCGCTACGCTCGGTCGTTCGACTGCGGCGAGCGGAAATGGCT
TACGAACGGGGCGGAGATTTCCTGGAAGATGCCAGGAAGATACTTAACAGGGAAGTGAGAGGGCCGCGGC
AAAGCCGTTTTTCCATAGGCTCCGCCCCCCTGACAAGCATCACGAAATCTGACGCTCAAATCAGTGGTGG
CGAAACCCGACAGGACTATAAAGATACCAGGCGTTTCCCCCTGGCGGCTCCCTCGTGCGCTCTCCTGTTC
CTGCCTTTCGGTTTACCGGTGTCATTCCGCTGTTATGGCCGCGTTTGTCTCATTCCACGCCTGACACTCA
GTTCCGGGTAGGCAGTTCGCTCCAAGCTGGACTGTATGCACGAACCCCCCGTTCAGTCCGACCGCTGCGC
CTTATCCGGTAACTATCGTCTTGAGTCCAACCCGGAAAGACATGCAAAAGCACCACTGGCAGCAGCCACT
GGTAATTGATTTAGAGGAGTTAGTCTTGAAGTCATGCGCCGGTTAAGGCTAAACTGAAAGGACAAGTTTT
GGTGACTGCGCTCCTCCAAGCCAGTTACCTCGGTTCAAAGAGTTGGTAGCTCAGAGAACCTTCGAAAAAC
CGCCCTGCAAGGCGGTTTTTTCGTTTTCAGAGCAAGAGATTACGCGCAGACCAAAACGATCTCAAGAAGA
TCATCTTATTAATCAGATAAAATATTTCTAGATTTCAGTGCAATTTATCTCTTCAAATGTAGCACCTGAA
GTCAGCCCCATACGATATAAGTTGTTACTAGTGCTTGGATTCTCACCAATAAAAAACGCCCGGCGGCAAC
CGAGCGTTCTGAACAAATCCAGATGGAGTTCTGAGGTCATTACTGGATCTATCAACAGGAGTCCAAGCGA
GCTCTCGAACCCCAGAGTCCCGCTCAGAAGAACTCGTCAAGAAGGCGATAGAAGGCGATGCGCTGCGAAT
CGGGAGCGGCGATACCGTAAAGCACGAGGAAGCGGTCAGCCCATTCGCCGCCAAGCTCTTCAGCAATATC
ACGGGTAGCCAACGCTATGTCCTGATAGCGGTCCGCCACACCCAGCCGGCCACAGTCGATGAATCCAGAA
AAGCGGCCATTTTCCACCATGATATTCGGCAAGCAGGCATCGCCATGGGTCACGACGAGATCCTCGCCGT
CGGGCATGCGCGCCTTGAGCCTGGCGAACAGTTCGGCTGGCGCGAGCCCCTGATGCTCTTCGTCCAGATC
ATCCTGATCGACAAGACCGGCTTCCATCCGAGTACGTGCTCGCTCGATGCGATGTTTCGCTTGGTGGTCG
AATGGGCAGGTAGCCGGATCAAGCGTATGCAGCCGCCGCATTGCATCAGCCATGATGGATACTTTCTCGG
CAGGAGCAAGGTGAGATGACAGGAGATCCTGCCCCGGCACTTCGCCCAATAGCAGCCAGTCCCTTCCCGC
TTCAGTGACAACGTCGAGCACAGCTGCGCAAGGAACGCCCGTCGTGGCCAGCCACGATAGCCGCGCTGCC
TCGTCCTGCAGTTCATTCAGGGCACCGGACAGGTCGGTCTTGACAAAAAGAACCGGGCGCCCCTGCGCTG
ACAGCCGGAACACGGCGGCATCAGAGCAGCCGATTGTCTGTTGTGCCCAGTCATAGCCGAATAGCCTCTC
CACCCAAGCGGCCGGAGAACCTGCGTGCAATCCATCTTGTTCAATCATGCGAAACGATCCTCATCCTGTC
TCTTGATCAGATCATGATCCCCTGCGCCATCAGATCCTTGGCGGCAAGAAAGCCATCCAGTTTACTTTGC
AGGGCTTCCCAACCTTACCAGAGGGCGCCCCAGCTGGCAATTCCGAATTCATGAGATCTCGTGCTTTCTA
TGAGTCGTTGCTGCATAACTTGACATCCCTATCAGTGATAGACATAATTATTTCATGATATCAAACTCGA
GTTTAAGAAGGAGATATACATATGAAAGATTTTGATGTGATTGTTATCGGTAGTGGTATTGGTGGTCTGA
TTAGTGCGGGCACCCTGGTGAGCAAAGGCATGAAAACGCTGCTGGTGGAGAAAAACAAGATCCCAGGCGG
TCTGCTGGCGAGCTTCAAACGTAAAGGTTTTCTGTTTAACAGTGCGGTTGATTGTATTAGTGGTGTGGCC
AAAGGCGGTTACATTAGTAATGTTCTGGAGAGCCTGGATGTTGACAGTGAAATTAACTTCGTTAAGCTGA
ATCCAATTCGTTTTAGCATTTTTCCGGATATTCGTATTCCGGTGGACAGTAATATGAACGTGTATATTGA
ACGCCTGATTCAACTGTTTCCAAGTGAAGCCAGCGGTATCAAGAAGCTGTTCAACTTTATGGATGGTAGC
TTTACGCTGGTTCAAAGTATGCTGGATAGCTTTCTGAGCGGTAAACCGGGTCTGGGCAAAGCGACCCATG
AGATTTTTGAGCTGCGCAATATCAGTTACAAGGATCTGCTGCGTAAGTATATCACCAATTATCGCCTGAC
GATGGTTCTGAGTGATCGTTGTCCATTCATCGGCCTGCCACCAAGTCGTGTGAGTGCCTTTAGTATGGTT
AACATGATTATGAGCTACTTTAAACTGGGTGCCTACCGTCCAATCGGTGGCTTTCAAAAACTGGCCGATA
TTCTGGTGAAGGGTATTGAGAACAAGGGCGGCATGGTGCTGCTGGGTAACGGTGCGGATAAGATTCTGCT
GGAAAACAATAATCGCTGTTATGGTGTGCGTTGCGAAAACGGCAATGAATACACGAGTGAGTTCGTTGTG
AGTAGTGTTGATAGTCATCATACGTTCGGCGACCTGCTGGGTCGTGAATTTGAGAGTATCCCGACGGAAA
TGCGTAAAAAGACGGGTATCAGTACCAGCTTTTTTGTGGTGTATGCCGGTGTTAAAGGTGAAGTGACCGA
ACATAGTAGCGTTGGTTACTTCCCGAGTTACGATATGGAGAGTTTCTTCAGTCCAAAAAGCAGCTTTAAA
AATGACAGTACGATTGGTGTGACCGTTGCCAGCATGGAGGATAAACTGCTGGCCCCAGACGCCTGCAACA
CGGTTGTTCTGCACGAGATGGCCGAAGCGAGTGACAAAGAGATCGATAAAAGCGTGTGTACGGGCATTGT
GATTAAGAAAGCCGAGAAGATTATTCCAGGTCTGAAGGACAAAATCATTGTGCTGGACAGCGCGACCCCG
AAAAGTATCGAGCGTTACACCGGTAACTTCAATGGTAGTGCGTTCGGTTGGAACCAAATCCCGGGCTTCA
AGAATGTGAAAGGTTACGGCATCAACAATCTGTACATTGCGGGTCACTGGGGTGAGATTGGCGGTGGCGT
TCTGGCGGCGGCGTATAGCGGTGCCAAAGCCGCGAAAGAAATTCTGACCAAGGAGAGTGTGACGAATGGC
ATTTAAAGGAGGTTTTCTAATGAAAAAAGCCTTTCCAAGTCCACCAGAAATTCTGCCGCATGCCTACCCA
TTCATTATGATCGATAAGATTATCAAGTTTGAGGAAAAGATTAGTATTGTGTGTATCAAAAACGTTAGCC
TGAACGATGAATACCTGGGTGGTCATTACCAAAAAAACACCAATTTTCCAGCCCTGCCACAAGTGCTGGT
GCTGGAAGCCATGGTGCAAAGTAGTGGTCTGGTTCTGGGCAATACCAAAGATAAAGTGGCCTACCTGTGT
CTGATTAAAGAAGCCACCTTTGAAAAGAGTGTGGTGGCCGGTGATCAACTGGTTATTACCAGTCGCATTA
CCCAAAGTTTTACCCCATTTTACGTGTTTGAAGCGGTTGCCACCGTGGATAGTGAAATTGCCAGTAAAGC
CGTGATTACGCTGAGCCTGACCATTAAAGGTACCACCTAAAGGAGGTTTTCTAATGCTGGTTACGGGTGG
TAGTAAAGGTATTGGTAAAGCCATTTGTAAAGTGTTTATTGGTGAAGGTGATCATGTGATCGTGAATCAT
TGTAAACCAATCGATGATATCGAAAAACTGCGTGAAGAATTTAGTAGTCCACAAGGTAGTTTTAGTATTG
AGAAAGCCGATGTGACCGATTACGCCCAAATCAAACAGATGGTGGATAACATTGTGAAAAAGCATGGTAA
AATTGATGTGCTGATTAACAATGCGGGCATCATTAAGGATGGTTACATTATGCTGATGAGTGCGAAAGAT
TGGAATGATGTGATTAATGTGAATCTGACCGGTGTGTTCAATTGTACCAAAGCCGTGAGTGAACATATGA
TTGGTCAACGTAGTGGTACGATTATCAACATTGCGAGCCTGAGCGGTATCACGGGTCTGCCAGGTCAAAC
GAATTACAGTGCCGCCAAAGGTGGTGTTATTGCCTTTACGATGGCCCTGAGTAAAGAACTGGCCCCATTT
TGTATTCGCGTTAATACGGTTGCCCCAGGTGTGATTGAGACGGACATTATTGATAGTCTGGATAAAAACA
AACGTAATAGTTACAAAGAGCATATCCCACTGAAACGCTTCGGCAAACCAGAAGAAGTTGCCAGTGTGGT
TCGTTTTCTGGCGAGCAGTGAAGCCAGCTACATTACCGGTGAGGTTATTCGTGTGAGTGGTGGTCTGAAT
TAATAGAGATCAAGCCTTAACGAACTAAGACCCCCGCACCGAAAGGTCCGGGGGTTTTTTTTGACCTTAA
AAACATAACCGAGGAGCAGACAGGATCCTAAAAGCTTCCTAGG
