>Addgene plasmid #83834 | pPJ173(JPUB_006777) | addgene partial sequence | sequence record 163219 | Neo-R 5'-GCCCAGTCATAGCCGAATAG-3'
ATCCATCTTGTTCAATCATGCGAAACGATCCTCATCCTGTCTCTTGATCAGATCATGATCCCCTGCGCCA
TCAGATCCTTGGCGGCAAGAAAGCCATCCAGTTTACTTTGCAGGGCTTCCCAACCTTACCAGAGGGCGCC
CCAGCTGGCAATTCCGAATTCATGAGATCTCGTGCTTTCTATGAGTCGTTGCTGCATAACTTGACATCCC
TATCAGTGATAGACATAATTATTTCATGATATCAAACTCGAGTTTAAGAAGGAGATATACATATGAAAGA
TTTTGATGTGATTGTTATCGGTAGTGGTATTGGTGGTCTGATTAGTGCGGGCACCCTGGTGAGCAAAGGC
ATGAAAACGCTGCTGGTGGAGAAAAACAAGATCCCAGGCGGTCTGCTGGCGAGCTTCAAACGTAAAGGTT
TTCTGTTTAACAGTGCGGTTGATTGTATTAGTGGTGTGGCCAAAGGCGGTTACATTAGTAATGTTCTGGA
GAGCCTGGATGTTGACAGTGAAATTAACTTCGTTAAGCTGAATCCAATTCGTTTTAGCATTTTTCCGGAT
ATTCGTATTCCGGTGGACAGTAATATGAACGTGTATATTGAACGCCTGATTCAACTGTTTCCAAGTGAAG
CCAGCGGTATCAAGAAGCTGTTCAACTTTATGGATGGTAGCTTTACGCTGGTTCAAAGTATGCTGGATAG
CTTTCTGAGCGGTAAACCGGGTCTGGGCAAAGCGACCCATGAGATTTTTGAGCTGCGCAATATCAGTTAC
AAGGATCTGCTGCGTAAGTATATCACCAATTATCGCCTGACGATGGTTCTGAGTGATCGTTGTCCATTCA
TCGGCCTGCCACCAAGTCGTGTGAGTGCCTTTAGTATGGTTA
