>Addgene plasmid #83834 | pPJ173(JPUB_006777) | addgene partial sequence | sequence record 163220 | L4440 5'-AGCGAGTCAGTGAGCGAG-3'
AAAAACCCCCGGACCTTTCGGTGCGGGGGTCTTAGTTCGTTAAGGCTTGATCTCTATTAATTCAGACCAC
CACTCACACGAATAACCTCACCGGTAATGTAGCTGGCTTCACTGCTCGCCAGAAAACGAACCACACTGGC
AACTTCTTCTGGTTTGCCGAAGCGTTTCAGTGGGATATGCTCTTTGTAACTATTACGTTTGTTTTTATCC
AGACTATCAATAATGTCCGTCTCAATCACACCTGGGGCAACCGTATTAACGCGAATACAAAATGGGGCCA
GTTCTTTACTCAGGGCCATCGTAAAGGCAATAACACCACCTTTGGCGGCACTGTAATTCGTTTGACCTGG
CAGACCCGTGATACCGCTCAGGCTCGCAATGTTGATAATCGTACCACTACGTTGACCAATCATATGTTCA
CTCACGGCTTTGGTACAATTGAACACACCGGTCAGATTCACATTAATCACATCATTCCAATCTTTCGCAC
TCATCAGCATAATGTAACCATCCTTAATGATGCCCGCATTGTTAATCAGCACATCAATTTTACCATGCTT
TTTCACAATGTTATCCACCATCTGTTTGATTTGGGCGTAATCGGTCACATCGGCTTTCTCAATACTAAAA
CTACCTTGTGGACTACTAAATTCTTCACGCAGTTTTTCGATATCATCGATTGGTTTACAATGATTCACGA
TCACATGATCACCTTCACCA
